Addgene plasmid #140552: pAAV-hsyn-GRAB_5-HT1.0
Purpose: Expresses the 5-HT sensor GRAB_5-HT1.0 in neurons
Depositing lab: Yulong Li. Publication: A genetically encoded sensor for measuring serotonin dynamics. Wan J, Peng W, Li X, Qian T, Song K, Zeng J, Deng F, Hao S, Feng J, Zhang P, Zhang Y, Zou J, Pan S, Shin M, Venton BJ, Zhu JJ, Jing M, Xu M, Li Y. Nat Neurosci. 2021 Apr 5. pii: 10.1038/s41593-021-00823-7. doi: 10.1038/s41593-021-00823-7. PubMed 33821000.
Backbone
  Vector backbone: pAAV
  Backbone size w/o insert (bp): 4495
  Vector type: AAV
Growth in bacteria
  Bacterial resistance: Ampicillin, 100 μg/mL
  Growth temperature: 37°C
  Growth strain: NEB Stable
  Copy number: High Copy
Gene/Insert
  Gene/Insert name: 5-HT sensor GRAB_5-HT1.0
  Species: H. sapiens (human)
  Insert size (bp): 2058
  Promoter: hSyn
  Cloning method: Gibson Cloning
Terms and licenses: Academic/Nonprofit Terms; Industry Terms: Not Available to Industry
Depositor comments: Please visit https://www.biorxiv.org/content/10.1101/2020.02.24.962282v1 for BioRxiv preprint.
How to cite: pAAV-hsyn-GRAB_5-HT1.0 was a gift from Yulong Li (Addgene plasmid # 140552 ; http://n2t.net/addgene:140552 ; RRID:Addgene_140552) For viral preps, please replace (Addgene plasmid # 140552) in the above sentence with: (Addgene viral prep # 140552-AAV9)
