[The description below was written by a language model from this plasmid's Addgene catalogue record and pLannotate feature annotations shown in this document.]
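Description:
pAAV-hsyn-GRAB_5-HT1.0 is an adeno-associated virus transfer plasmid built on a pAAV backbone for expressing a genetically encoded fluorescent serotonin (5-HT) sensor in neurons. It is maintained in bacteria through a high-copy ColE1/pUC-type origin and selected with ampicillin via the β-lactamase gene. An f1 phage origin is also present. The expression cassette sits between AAV2 inverted terminal repeats, which are the cis elements needed for replication and packaging of the cassette into AAV particles. The annotation finds a complete ITR downstream of the cassette but only short ITR fragments at the upstream end, a common outcome when these structured repeats are sequenced and annotated automatically. The record also mentions a packaged AAV9 preparation of this construct.

Expression is driven by the human synapsin I (hSyn) promoter, which restricts transcription to neurons. The open reading frame begins with a mouse Igκ leader peptide, which would direct the protein into the secretory pathway and so to the membrane, followed by a short attB1-like remnant. The catalogue lists the insert, about 2.1 kb, as human in origin. Sequence annotation detects segments resembling serotonin 5-HT2-family G-protein-coupled receptors on either side of a circularly permuted EGFP. These hits are homology matches to 5-HT2B orthologues from other species, and the record does not state the exact receptor scaffold. This layout fits the GRAB sensor design, in which ligand-induced conformational change in the receptor alters the fluorescence of the embedded cpEGFP. A WPRE enhances transcript stability and expression, and a human growth hormone polyadenylation signal terminates the message. The construct is used to image serotonin dynamics in neurons, by transfection or after AAV packaging.
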