Features (pLannotate 1.2.2; 18 found; start..end, strand, type, name):
     12..39      +  repeat_region  AAV2 ITR (fragment): inverted terminal repeat of adeno-associated virus serotype 2 inverted
     68..95      +  repeat_region  AAV2 ITR (fragment): inverted terminal repeat of adeno-associated virus serotype 2 inverted
    145..567     +  promoter       hSyn promoter (fragment): human synapsin I promoter; confers neuron-specific expression (Kügler et al., 2003)
    587..649     +  sig_peptide    Igκ leader: leader sequence from mouse immunoglobulin κ light chain
    651..668     +  protein_bind   attB1 (fragment): mutant version of attB; core recombination site for the Gateway® BP reaction BP Clonase™
   1055..1231    +  CDS            HTR2B: 5HT2B_PIG - Experimental evidence at transcript level: Swiss-Prot protein existence level 2. G-protein coupled receptor for 5-hydroxytryptamine (serotonin). Also functions as a receptor for various ergot alkaloid derivatives and psychoactive substances. Ligand binding causes a conformation change that triggers signaling via guanine nucleotide- binding proteins (G proteins) and modulates the activity of down-stream effectors. Beta-arrestin family members inhibit signaling via G proteins and mediate activation of alternative signaling pathways. Signaling activates a phosphatidylinositol-calcium
   1433..2161    +  CDS            cEGFP: cEGFP is a basic (constitutively fluorescent) green fluorescent protein published in 2008, derived from Aequorea victoria.
   2288..2440    +  CDS            HTR2B (fragment): 5HT2B_CAVPO - Experimental evidence at transcript level: Swiss-Prot protein existence level 2. G-protein coupled receptor for 5-hydroxytryptamine (serotonin). Also functions as a receptor for various ergot alkaloid derivatives and psychoactive substances. Ligand binding causes a conformation change that triggers signaling via guanine nucleotide- binding proteins (G proteins) and modulates the activity of down-stream effectors. Beta-arrestin family members inhibit signaling via G proteins and mediate activation of alternative signaling pathways. Signaling activates a phosphatidylinositol-calciu
   2657..3245    +  misc_feature   WPRE: woodchuck hepatitis virus posttranscriptional regulatory element
   3277..3753    +  polyA_signal   hGH poly(A) signal: human growth hormone polyadenylation signal
   3793..3933    +  repeat_region  AAV2 ITR: inverted terminal repeat of adeno-associated virus serotype 2 inverted
   3938..3989    -  misc_feature   bom (fragment): basis of mobility region from pBR322
   4008..4463    +  rep_origin     f1 ori (sequence partly withheld): f1 bacteriophage origin of replication; arrow indicates direction of (+) strand synthesis
   4464..4513    -  misc_feature   bom (fragment): basis of mobility region from pBR322
   4615..4650    -  CDS            rop (fragment): Rop protein, which maintains plasmids at low copy number; rop
   4745..4849    +  promoter       AmpR promoter: bla
   4850..5710    +  CDS            AmpR: β-lactamase; bla; confers resistance to ampicillin, carbenicillin, and related antibiotics
   5881..6469    +  rep_origin     ori: high-copy-number ColE1/pMB1/pBR322/pUC origin of replication
>Addgene plasmid #140552 | pAAV-hsyn-GRAB_5-HT1.0 | addgene full sequence | sequence record 307192 | Addgene NGS Result
CCTGCAGGCAGCTGCGCGCTCGCTCGCTCACTGAGGCCGCCCGGGCGTCGGGCGACCTTTGGTCGCCCGG
CCTCAGTGAGCGAGCGAGCGCGCAGAGAGGGAGTGGCCAACTCCATCACTAGGGGTTCCTGCGGCCGCAC
GCGTATGAGGCGGGGTGGGGGTGCCTACCTGACGACCGACCCCGACCCACTGGACAAGCACCCAACCCCC
ATTCCCCAAATTGCGCATCCCCTATCAGAGAGGGGGAGGGGAAACAGGATGCGGCGAGGCGCGTGCGCAC
TGCCAGCTTCAGCACCGCGGACAGTGCCTTCGCCCCCGCCTGGCGGCGCGCGCCACCGCCGCCTCAGCAC
TGAAGGCGCGCTGACGTCACTCGCCGGTCCCCCGCAAACTCCCCTTCCCGGCCACCTTGGTCGCGTCCGC
GCCGCCGCCGGCCCAGCCGGACCGCACCACGCGAGGCGCGAGATAGGGGGGCACGGGCGCGACCATCTGC
GCTGCGGCGCCGGCGACTCAGCGCTGCCTCAGTCTGCGGTGGGCAGCGGAGGAGTCGTGTCGTGCCTGAG
AGCGCAGTCGAGAAACCGGTGCCACCATGGAGACAGACACACTCCTGCTATGGGTACTGCTGCTCTGGGT
TCCAGGTTCCACTGGTGACACAAGTTTGTACAAAAAAGTTGGCACCACCGGTGTGAACCTGAGGAATGCG
GTGCATTCATTCCTTGTGCACCTAATTGGCCTATTGGTTTGGCAATGTGATATTTCTGTGAGCCCAGTAG
CAGCTATAGTAACTGACATTTTCAATACCTCCGATGGTGGACGCTTCAAATTCCCAGACGGGGTACAAAA
CTGGCCAGCACTTTCAATCGTCATCATAATAATCATGACAATAGGTGGCAACATCCTTGTGATCATGGCA
GTAAGCATGGAAAAGAAACTGCACAATGCCACCAATTACTTCTTAATGTCCCTAGCCATTGCTGATATGC
TAGTGGGACTACTTGTCATGCCCCTGTCTCTCCTGGCAATCCTTTATGATTATGTCTGGCCACTACCTAG
ATATTTGTGCCCCGTCTGGATTTCTTTAGATGTTTTATTTTCAACAGCGTCCATCATGCACCTCTGCGCT
ATATCGCTGGATCGGTATGTAGCAATACGTAATCCTATTGAGCATAGCCGTTTCAATTCGCGGACTAAGG
CCATCATGAAGATTGCTATTGTTTGGGCAATTTCTATAGGTGTATCAGTTCCTATCCCTGTGATTGGACT
GAGGGACGAAGAAAAGGTGTTCGTGAACAACACGACGTGCGTGCTCAACGACCCAAATTTCGTTCTTATT
GGGTCCTTCGTAGCTTTCTTCATACCGCTGACGATTATGGTGATTACGTATTGCCTGACCATCTACGTTC
TGCGCCGACAAGCTTTGATGTTTCTGAACGGAAACGTCTATATCAAGGCCGACAAGCAGAAGAACGGCAT
CAAGGCGAACTTCCACATCCGCCACAACATCGAGGACGGCGGCGTGCAGCTCGCCTACCACTACCAGCAG
AACACCCCCATCGGCGACGGCCCCGTGCTGCTGCCCGACAACCACTACCTGAGCGTGCAGTCCAAACTTT
CGAAAGACCCCAACGAGAAGCGCGATCACATGGTCCTGCTGGAGTTCGTGACCGCCGCCGGAATCACTCT
CGGCATGGACGAGCTGTACAAGGGCGGTACCGGAGGGCAAGAATCCATGAGCAGCAAGGGCGAGGAGCTG
TTCACCGGGGTGGTGCCCATCCTGGTCGAGCTGGACGGCGACGTAAACGGCCACAAGTTCAGCGTGTCCG
GCGAGGGTGAGGGCGATGCCACCACTGGCAAGCTGACCCTGAAGTTCATCTGCACCACCGGCAAGCTGCC
CGTGCCCTGGCCCACCCTCGTGACCACCCTGACCTACGGCGTGCAGTGCTTCAGCCGCTACCCCGACCAC
ATGAAGCAGCACGACTTCTTCAAGTCCGCCATGCCCGAAGGCTACATCCAGGAGCGCACCATCTTCTTCA
AGGACGACGGCAACTACAAGACCCGCGCCGAGGTGAAGTTCGAGGGCGACACCCTGGTGAACCGCATCGA
GCTGAAGGGCATCGACTTCAAGGAGGACGGCAACATCCTGGGGCACAAGCTGGAGTACAACGGATTTGCA
ACAGCAAACAATGAAAGAAAAGCTTCGAAAGTCCTTGGGATTGTTTTCTTTGTGTTTCTGATCATGTGGT
GCCCATTTTTCATTACCAATATTCTGTCTGTTCTTTGTGAGAAGTCCTGTAACCAAAAGCTCATGGAAAA
GCTTCTGAATGTGTTTGTTTGGATTGGCTATGTTTGTTCAGGAATCAATCCTCTGGTGTATACTCTGTTC
AACAAAATTTACCGAAGGGCATTCTCCAACTATTTGCGTTGCAATTATAAGGTAGAGAAAAAGCCTCCTG
TCAGGCAGATTCCAAGAGTTGCCGCCACTGCTTTGTCTGGGAGGGAGCTTAATGTTAACATTTATCGGCA
TACCAATGAACCGGTGATCGAGAAAGCCAGTGACAATGAGCCCGGTATAGAGATGCAAGTTGAGAATTTA
GAGTTACCAGTAAATCCCTCCAGTGTGGTTAGCGAAAGGATTAGCAGTGTGTGAAAGCTTATCGATAATC
AACCTCTGGATTACAAAATTTGTGAAAGATTGACTGGTATTCTTAACTATGTTGCTCCTTTTACGCTATG
TGGATACGCTGCTTTAATGCCTTTGTATCATGCTATTGCTTCCCGTATGGCTTTCATTTTCTCCTCCTTG
TATAAATCCTGGTTGCTGTCTCTTTATGAGGAGTTGTGGCCCGTTGTCAGGCAACGTGGCGTGGTGTGCA
CTGTGTTTGCTGACGCAACCCCCACTGGTTGGGGCATTGCCACCACCTGTCAGCTCCTTTCCGGGACTTT
CGCTTTCCCCCTCCCTATTGCCACGGCGGAACTCATCGCCGCCTGCCTTGCCCGCTGCTGGACAGGGGCT
CGGCTGTTGGGCACTGACAATTCCGTGGTGTTGTCGGGGAAATCATCGTCCTTTCCTTGGCTGCTCGCCT
ATGTTGCCACCTGGATTCTGCGCGGGACGTCCTTCTGCTACGTCCCTTCGGCCCTCAATCCAGCGGACCT
TCCTTCCCGCGGCCTGCTGCCGGCTCTGCGGCCTCTTCCGCGTCTTCGCCTTCGCCCTCAGACGAGTCGG
ATCTCCCTTTGGGCCGCCTCCCCGCATCGATACCGAGCGCTGCTCGAGAGATCTACGGGTGGCATCCCTG
TGACCCCTCCCCAGTGCCTCTCCTGGCCCTGGAAGTTGCCACTCCAGTGCCCACCAGCCTTGTCCTAATA
AAATTAAGTTGCATCATTTTGTCTGACTAGGTGTCCTTCTATAATATTATGGGGTGGAGGGGGGTGGTAT
GGAGCAAGGGGCAAGTTGGGAAGACAACCTGTAGGGCCTGCGGGGTCTATTGGGAACCAAGCTGGAGTGC
AGTGGCACAATCTTGGCTCACTGCAATCTCCGCCTCCTGGGTTCAAGCGATTCTCCTGCCTCAGCCTCCC
GAGTTGTTGGGATTCCAGGCATGCATGACCAGGCTCAGCTAATTTTTGTTTTTTTGGTAGAGACGGGGTT
TCACCATATTGGCCAGGCTGGTCTCCAACTCCTAATCTCAGGTGATCTACCCACCTTGGCCTCCCAAATT
GCTGGGATTACAGGCGTGAACCACTGCTCCCTTCCCTGTCCTTCTGATTTTGTAGGTAACCACGTGCGGA
CCGAGCGGCCGCAGGAACCCCTAGTGATGGAGTTGGCCACTCCCTCTCTGCGCGCTCGCTCGCTCACTGA
GGCCGGGCGACCAAAGGTCGCCCGACGCCCGGGCTTTGCCCGGGCGGCCTCAGTGAGCGAGCGAGCGCGC
AGCTGCCTGCAGGGGCGCCTGATGCGGTATTTTCTCCTTACGCATCTGTGCGGTATTTCACACCGCATA
[95 nt withheld, positions 3990-4084]
T
[46 nt withheld, positions 4086-4131]
C
[141 nt withheld, positions 4133-4273]
CCTTTGACGTTGGAGTCCACGTTCTTT
[37 nt withheld, positions 4301-4337]
ACTCTATCTCGGGCTATTCTTTTGATTTATAAGGGATTTTGCCGATTTCGGTCTATTGGTTAAAAAATGA
GCTGATTTAACAAAAATTTAACGCGAATTTTAACAAAATATTAACGTTTACAATTTTATGGTGCACTCTC
AGTACAATCTGCTCTGATGCCGCATAGTTAAGCCAGCCCCGACACCCGCCAACACCCGCTGACGCGCCCT
GACGGGCTTGTCTGCTCCCGGCATCCGCTTACAGACAAGCTGTGACCGTCTCCGGGAGCTGCATGTGTCA
GAGGTTTTCACCGTCATCACCGAAACGCGCGAGACGAAAGGGCCTCGTGATACGCCTATTTTTATAGGTT
AATGTCATGATAATAATGGTTTCTTAGACGTCAGGTGGCACTTTTCGGGGAAATGTGCGCGGAACCCCTA
TTTGTTTATTTTTCTAAATACATTCAAATATGTATCCGCTCATGAGACAATAACCCTGATAAATGCTTCA
ATAATATTGAAAAAGGAAGAGTATGAGTATTCAACATTTCCGTGTCGCCCTTATTCCCTTTTTTGCGGCA
TTTTGCCTTCCTGTTTTTGCTCACCCAGAAACGCTGGTGAAAGTAAAAGATGCTGAAGATCAGTTGGGTG
CACGAGTGGGTTACATCGAACTGGATCTCAACAGCGGTAAGATCCTTGAGAGTTTTCGCCCCGAAGAACG
TTTTCCAATGATGAGCACTTTTAAAGTTCTGCTATGTGGCGCGGTATTATCCCGTATTGACGCCGGGCAA
GAGCAACTCGGTCGCCGCATACACTATTCTCAGAATGACTTGGTTGAGTACTCACCAGTCACAGAAAAGC
ATCTTACGGATGGCATGACAGTAAGAGAATTATGCAGTGCTGCCATAACCATGAGTGATAACACTGCGGC
CAACTTACTTCTGACAACGATCGGAGGACCGAAGGAGCTAACCGCTTTTTTGCACAACATGGGGGATCAT
GTAACTCGCCTTGATCGTTGGGAACCGGAGCTGAATGAAGCCATACCAAACGACGAGCGTGACACCACGA
TGCCTGTAGCAATGGCAACAACGTTGCGCAAACTATTAACTGGCGAACTACTTACTCTAGCTTCCCGGCA
ACAATTAATAGACTGGATGGAGGCGGATAAAGTTGCAGGACCACTTCTGCGCTCGGCCCTTCCGGCTGGC
TGGTTTATTGCTGATAAATCTGGAGCCGGTGAGCGTGGGTCTCGCGGTATCATTGCAGCACTGGGGCCAG
ATGGTAAGCCCTCCCGTATCGTAGTTATCTACACGACGGGGAGTCAGGCAACTATGGATGAACGAAATAG
ACAGATCGCTGAGATAGGTGCCTCACTGATTAAGCATTGGTAACTGTCAGACCAAGTTTACTCATATATA
CTTTAGATTGATTTAAAACTTCATTTTTAATTTAAAAGGATCTAGGTGAAGATCCTTTTTGATAATCTCA
TGACCAAAATCCCTTAACGTGAGTTTTCGTTCCACTGAGCGTCAGACCCCGTAGAAAAGATCAAAGGATC
TTCTTGAGATCCTTTTTTTCTGCGCGTAATCTGCTGCTTGCAAACAAAAAAACCACCGCTACCAGCGGTG
GTTTGTTTGCCGGATCAAGAGCTACCAACTCTTTTTCCGAAGGTAACTGGCTTCAGCAGAGCGCAGATAC
CAAATACTGTTCTTCTAGTGTAGCCGTAGTTAGGCCACCACTTCAAGAACTCTGTAGCACCGCCTACATA
CCTCGCTCTGCTAATCCTGTTACCAGTGGCTGCTGCCAGTGGCGATAAGTCGTGTCTTACCGGGTTGGAC
TCAAGACGATAGTTACCGGATAAGGCGCAGCGGTCGGGCTGAACGGGGGGTTCGTGCACACAGCCCAGCT
TGGAGCGAACGACCTACACCGAACTGAGATACCTACAGCGTGAGCTATGAGAAAGCGCCACGCTTCCCGA
AGGGAGAAAGGCGGACAGGTATCCGGTAAGCGGCAGGGTCGGAACAGGAGAGCGCACGAGGGAGCTTCCA
GGGGGAAACGCCTGGTATCTTTATAGTCCTGTCGGGTTTCGCCACCTCTGACTTGAGCGTCGATTTTTGT
GATGCTCGTCAGGGGGGCGGAGCCTATGGAAAAACGCCAGCAACGCGGCCTTTTTACGGTTCCTGGCCTT
TTGCTGGCCTTTTGCTCACATGT
